Addgene plasmid #174879: pLR5-CAG-NLS-SNAP
Purpose: PiggyBac transposon vector for expression of NLS-SNAP
Depositing lab: Hiroshi Ochiai. Depositing organization: Hiroshima University. Publication: STREAMING-tag system reveals spatiotemporal relationships between transcriptional regulatory factors and transcriptional activity. Ohishi H, Shimada S, Uchino S, Li J, Sato Y, Shintani M, Owada H, Ohkawa Y, Pertsinidis A, Yamamoto T, Kimura H, Ochiai H. Nat Commun. 2022 Dec 20;13(1):7672. doi: 10.1038/s41467-022-35286-2. PubMed 36539402.
Backbone
  Vector backbone: pPB-LR5
  Total vector size (bp): 8153
  Vector type: Mammalian Expression ; piggyBac vector
  Selectable markers: Neomycin (select with G418)
Growth in bacteria
  Bacterial resistance: Ampicillin, 100 μg/mL
  Growth temperature: 37°C
  Growth strain: DH5alpha
  Copy number: High Copy
Gene/Insert
  Gene/Insert name: NLS-SNAP
  Species: Synthetic
Terms and licenses: Academic/Nonprofit Terms; Industry Terms: Not Available to Industry
How to cite: pLR5-CAG-NLS-SNAP was a gift from Hiroshi Ochiai (Addgene plasmid # 174879 ; http://n2t.net/addgene:174879 ; RRID:Addgene_174879)
