[The description below was written by a language model from this plasmid's Addgene catalogue record and pLannotate feature annotations shown in this document.]
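Description:
pLR5-CAG-NLS-SNAP is a piggyBac transposon plasmid of about 8.15 kb, built on the pPB-LR5 backbone, for stable expression of a nuclear-localised SNAP-tag in mammalian cells. It is maintained in E. coli as a high-copy plasmid through a ColE1/pUC-type origin and an ampicillin resistance gene driven by its own bla promoter. The backbone also carries an f1 phage origin and cloning-vector remnants: lacZα and lacI fragments, the lac promoter and operator, and T7 and T3 promoters. The piggyBac terminal repeats are not called out in the automated feature table. Given the catalogue description, they presumably lie in the unannotated stretches on either side of the expression cassette.

The payload is a single bicistronic transcription unit driven by the CAG promoter, annotated here as the CMV enhancer, the chicken β-actin promoter and the β-actin/β-globin chimeric intron. Downstream lies the SNAP-tag coding sequence, an O6-alkylguanine-DNA-alkyltransferase variant that reacts covalently with benzylguanine-conjugated dyes. The NLS named in the insert is not annotated separately but would direct the protein to the nucleus. A second chimeric intron and an EMCV IRES then link SNAP expression to the neomycin phosphotransferase gene, so that G418 selection enriches for cells expressing the whole transcript. SV40 polyadenylation signals terminate the unit. The short HIV-1 LTR and SV40 large T antigen fragments reported by the annotation software are probably incidental sequence matches rather than functional elements.

When supplied together with a piggyBac transposase, the cassette can integrate into the genome to give stable G418-resistant lines. The associated work concerns live imaging of transcriptional activity and regulatory factors, where NLS-SNAP could provide a dye-labelled nuclear signal, although the record does not state its exact role.
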