Features (pLannotate 1.2.2; 23 found; start..end, strand, type, name):
     30..458     -  rep_origin     f1 ori (sequence partly withheld): f1 bacteriophage origin of replication; arrow indicates direction of (+) strand synthesis
    463..618     -  CDS            lacZα (fragment): LacZα fragment of β-galactosidase; lacZ fragment
    626..644     +  promoter       T7 promoter: promoter for bacteriophage T7 RNA polymerase
   1031..1410    +  enhancer       CMV enhancer: human cytomegalovirus immediate early enhancer
   1412..1689    +  promoter       chicken β-actin promoter: No description available
   1690..2706    +  intron         chimeric intron: chimera between introns from chicken β-actin and rabbit β-globin
   2755..2788    +  LTR            5' LTR (truncated) (fragment): truncated 5' long terminal repeat (LTR) from HIV-1
   2804..2822    +  promoter       T7 promoter: promoter for bacteriophage T7 RNA polymerase
   2944..3489    +  CDS            SNAP-tag®: human O6-alkylguanine-DNA-alkyltransferase variant that forms covalent bonds with benzylguanine derivatives fast-reacting variant, optimized for mammalian expression
   3600..3829    +  intron         chimeric intron: chimera between introns from adenovirus and immunoglobulin heavy chain genes
   4012..4474    +  misc_feature   IRES: internal ribosome entry site (IRES) of the encephalomyocarditis virus (EMCV)
   4510..5313    +  CDS            NeoR/KanR: aminoglycoside phosphotransferase from Tn5; aph(3')-II (or nptII); confers resistance to neomycin, kanamycin, and G418 (Geneticin®)
   5336..5420    +  CDS            large T antigen (fragment): large T antigen from SV40 (simian virus 40)
   5443..5564    +  polyA_signal   SV40 poly(A) signal: SV40 polyadenylation signal
   5575..5626    +  polyA_signal   SV40 poly(A) signal (fragment): SV40 polyadenylation signal
   5964..5982    -  promoter       T3 promoter: promoter for bacteriophage T3 RNA polymerase
   6027..6043    -  protein_bind   lac operator: The lac repressor binds to the lac operator to inhibit transcription in E. coli. This inhibition can be relieved by adding lactose or isopropyl-β-D-thiogalactopyranoside (IPTG). lac repressor encoded by lacI
   6051..6081    -  promoter       lac promoter: promoter for the E. coli lac operon
   6096..6117    -  protein_bind   CAP binding site: CAP binding activates transcription in the presence of cAMP. E. coli catabolite activator protein
   6130..6222    -  CDS            lacI (fragment): lac repressor; lacI; The lac repressor binds to the lac operator to inhibit transcription in E. coli. This inhibition can be relieved by adding lactose or isopropyl-β-D-thiogalactopyranoside (IPTG).
   6405..6993    -  rep_origin     ori: high-copy-number ColE1/pMB1/pBR322/pUC origin of replication
   7164..8024    -  CDS            AmpR: β-lactamase; bla; confers resistance to ampicillin, carbenicillin, and related antibiotics
   8025..8129    -  promoter       AmpR promoter: bla
>Addgene plasmid #174879 | pLR5-CAG-NLS-SNAP | addgene full sequence | sequence record 345222 | Addgene NGS Result
CTAAATTGTAAGCGTTAATATTTTGTTAAAATTCGCGTTAAATTTTTGTTAAATCAGCTCATTTTTTAAC
CAATAGGCCGAAATCGGCAAAATCCCTTATAAATCAAAAGAATAGACCGAGATAGGGT
[37 nt withheld, positions 129-165]
AAAGAACGTGGACTCCAACGTCAAAGG
[49 nt withheld, positions 193-241]
T
[91 nt withheld, positions 243-333]
G
[124 nt withheld, positions 335-458]
CCCATTCGCCATTCAGGCTGCGCAACTGTTGGGAAGGGCGATCGGTGCGGGCCTCTTCGCTATTACGCCA
GCTGGCGAAAGGGGGATGTGCTGCAAGGCGATTAAGTTGGGTAACGCCAGGGTTTTCCCAGTCACGACGT
TGTAAAACGACGGCCAGTGAGCGCGCGTAATACGACTCACTATAGGGCGAATTGGGGCGCGCCATTCTAG
ATTAACCCTAGAAAGATAGTCTGCGTAAAATTGACGCATGCATTCTTGAAATATTGCTCTCTCTTTCTAA
ATAGCGCGAATCCGTCGCTGTGCATTTAGGACATCTCAGTCGCCGCTTGGAGCTCCCGTGAGGCGTGCTT
GTCAATGCGGTAAGTGTCACTGATTTTGAACTATAACGACCGCGTGAGTCAAAATGACGCATGATTATCT
TTTACGTGACTTTTAAGATTTAACTCATACGATAATTATATTGTTATTTCATGTTCTACTTACGTGATAA
CTTATTATATATATATTTTCTTGTTATAGATATCAACTAGAATGCTAGCTGCTTCGCGATGTACGGGCCA
GATATACGCGTTGACATTGATTATTGACTAGTTATTAATAGTAATCAATTACGGGGTCATTAGTTCATAG
CCCATATATGGAGTTCCGCGTTACATAACTTACGGTAAATGGCCCGCCTGGCTGACCGCCCAACGACCCC
CGCCCATTGACGTCAATAATGACGTATGTTCCCATAGTAACGCCAATAGGGACTTTCCATTGACGTCAAT
GGGTGGAGTATTTACGGTAAACTGCCCACTTGGCAGTACATCAAGTGTATCATATGCCAAGTACGCCCCC
TATTGACGTCAATGACGGTAAATGGCCCGCCTGGCATTATGCCCAGTACATGACCTTATGGGACTTTCCT
ACTTGGCAGTACATCTACGTATTAGTCATCGCTATTACCATGGTCGAGGTGAGCCCCACGTTCTGCTTCA
CTCTCCCCATCTCCCCCCCCTCCCCACCCCCAATTTTGTATTTATTTATTTTTTAATTATTTTGTGCAGC
GATGGGGGCGGGGGGGGGGGGGGGGCGCGCGCCGGGGGGGGGGGGGGGGGGSGGGGGGSGGGGSGGGGSG
RGGCGGAGAGGTGCGGCGGCAGCCAATCAGAGCGGCGCGCTCCGAAAGTTTCCTTTTATGGCGAGGCGGC
GGCGGCGGCGGCCCTATAAAAAGCGAAGCGCGCGGCGGGCGGGAGTCGCTGCGCGCTGCCTTCGCCCCGT
GCCCCGCTCCGCCGCCGCCTCGCGCCGCCCGCCCCGGCTCTGACTGACCGCGTTACTCCCACAGGTGAGC
GGGCGGGACGGCCCTTCTCCTCCGGGCTGTAATTAGCGCTTGGTTTAATGACGGCTTGTTTCTTTTCTGT
GGCTGCGTGAAAGCCTTGAGGGGCTCCGGGAGGGCCCTTTGTGCGGGGGGAGCGGCTCGGGGGGTGCGTG
CGTGTGTGTGTGCGTGGGGAGCGCCGCGTGCGGCTCCGCGCTGCCCGGCGGCTGTGAGCGCTGCGGGCGC
GGCGCGGGGCTTTGTGCGCTCCGCAGTGTGCGCGAGGGGAGCGCGGCCGGGGGCGGTGCCCCGCGGTGCG
GGGGGGGCTGCGAGGGGAACAAAGGCTGCGTGCGGGGTGTGTGCGTGGGGGGGTGAGCAGGGGGTGTGGG
CGCGTCGGTCGGGCTGCAACCCCCCCTGCACCCCCCTCCCCGAGTTGCTGAGCACGGCCCGGCTTCGGGT
GCGGGGCTCCGTACGGGGCGTGGCGCGGGGCTCGCCGTGCCGGGCGGGGGGTGGCGGCAGGTGGGGGTGC
CGGGCGGGGCGGGGCCGCCTCGGGCCGGGGAGGGCTCGGGGGAGGGGCGCGGCGGCCCCCGGAGCGCCGG
CGGCTGTCGAGGCGCGGCGAGCCGCAGCCATTGCCTTTTATGGTAATCGTGCGAGAGGGCGCAGGGACTT
CCTTTGTCCCAAATCTGTGCGGAGCCGAAATCTGGGAGGCGCCGCCGCACCCCCTCTAGCGGGCGCGGGG
CGAAGCGGTGCGGCGCCGGCAGGAAGGAAATGGGCGGGGAGGGCCTTCGTGCGTCGCCGCGCCGCCGTCC
CCTTCTCCCTCTCCAGCCTCGGGGCTGTCCGCGGGGGGACGGCTGCCTTCGGGGGGGACGGGGCAGGGCG
GGGTTCGGCTTCTGGCGTGTGACCGGCGGCTCTAGAGCCTCTGCTAACCATGTTCATGCCTTCTTCTTTT
TCCTACAGCTCCTGGGCAACGTGCTGGTTATTGTGCTGTCTCATCATTTTGGCAAAGAGCTCTCTGGCTA
ACTAGAGAACCCACTGCTTACTGGCTTATCGAAATTAATACGACTCACTATAGGGAGACCCAAGCTTGGT
ATCGACCTCGGATCGTCGCTAGCGATATCGGCGCGCCAGCATTTAAATCTGTACAGACCGGTCGCCACCA
TGGGCCCAAAAAAGAAAAGAAAAGTTGAATTCACCATGGACAAAGACTGCGAAATGAAGCGCACCACCCT
GGATAGCCCTCTGGGCAAGCTGGAACTGTCTGGGTGCGAACAGGGCCTGCACCGTATCATCTTCCTGGGC
AAAGGAACATCTGCCGCCGACGCCGTGGAAGTGCCTGCCCCAGCCGCCGTGCTGGGCGGACCAGAGCCAC
TGATGCAGGCCACCGCCTGGCTCAACGCCTACTTTCACCAGCCTGAGGCCATCGAGGAGTTCCCTGTGCC
AGCCCTGCACCACCCAGTGTTCCAGCAGGAGAGCTTTACCCGCCAGGTGCTGTGGAAACTGCTGAAAGTG
GTGAAGTTCGGAGAGGTCATCAGCTACAGCCACCTGGCCGCCCTGGCCGGCAATCCCGCCGCCACCGCCG
CCGTGAAAACCGCCCTGAGCGGAAATCCCGTGCCCATTCTGATCCCCTGCCACCGGGTGGTGCAGGGCGA
CCTGGACGTGGGGGGCTACGAGGGCGGGCTCGCCGTGAAAGAGTGGCTGCTGGCCCACGAGGGCCACAGA
CTGGGCAAGCCTGGGCTGGGTCCTGCAGGCGGATCCGCGTTTAAACTCGAGGTTAATTAATGAGCGGCCG
CATAGATAACTGATCCAGTGTGCTGGAATTAATTCGCTGTCTGCGAGGGCCAGCTGTTGGGGTGAGTACT
CCCTCTCAAAAGCGGGCATGACTTCTGCGCTAAGATTGTCAGTTTCCAAAAACGAGGAGGATTTGATATT
CACCTGGCCCGCGGTGATGCCTTTGAGGGTGGCCGCGTCCATCTGGTCAGAAAAGACAATCTTTTTGTTG
TCAAGCTTGAGGTGTGGCAGGCTTGAGATCTGGCCATACACTTGAGTGACAATGACATCCACTTTGCCTT
TCTCTCCACAGGTGTCCACTCCCAGGTCCAACTGCAGGTCGAGCATGCATCTAGGGCGGCCAATTCCGCC
CCTCTCCCCCCCCCCCTCTCCCTCCCCCCCCCCTAACGTTACTGGCCGAAGCCGCTTGGAATAAGGCCGG
TGTGCGTTTGTCTATATGTTATTTTCCACCATATTGCCGTCTTTTGGCAATGTGAGGGCCCGGAAACCTG
GCCCTGTCTTCTTGACGAGCATTCCTAGGGGTCTTTCCCCTCTCGCCAAAGGAATGCAAGGTCTGTTGAA
TGTCGTGAAGGAAGCAGTTCCTCTGGAAGCTTCTTGAAGACAAACAACGTCTGTAGCGACCCTTTGCAGG
CAGCGGAACCCCCCACCTGGCGACAGGTGCCTCTGCGGCCAAAAGCCACGTGTATAAGATACACCTGCAA
AGGCGGCACAACCCCAGTGCCACGTTGTGAGTTGGATAGTTGTGGAAAGAGTCAAATGGCTCTCCTCAAG
CGTATTCAACAAGGGGCTGAAGGATGCCCAGAAGGTACCCCATTGTATGGGATCTGATCTGGGGCCTCGG
TGCACATGCTTTACATGTGTTTAGTCGAGGTTAAAAAAACGTCTAGGCCCCCCGAACCACGGGGACGTGG
TTTTCCTTTGAAAAACACGATGATAAGCTTGCCACAACCCGGGATAATTCCTGCAGCCAATATGGGATCG
GCCATTGAACAAGATGGATTGCACGCAGGTTCTCCGGCCGCTTGGGTGGAGAGGCTATTCGGCTATGACT
GGGCACAACAGACAATCGGCTGCTCTGATGCCGCCGTGTTCCGGCTGTCAGCGCAGGGGCGCCCGGTTCT
TTTTGTCAAGACCGACCTGTCCGGTGCCCTGAATGAACTGCAGGACGAGGCAGCGCGGCTATCGTGGCTG
GCCACGACGGGCGTTCCTTGCGCAGCTGTGCTCGACGTTGTCACTGAAGCGGGAAGGGACTGGCTGCTAT
TGGGCGAAGTGCCGGGGCAGGATCTCCTGTCATCTCACCTTGCTCCTGCCGAGAAAGTATCCATCATGGC
TGATGCAATGCGGCGGCTGCATACGCTTGATCCGGCTACCTGCCCATTCGACCACCAAGCGAAACATCGC
ATCGAGCGAGCACGTACTCGGATGGAAGCCGGTCTTGTCGATCAGGATGATCTGGACGAAGAGCATCAGG
GACTCGCGCCAGCCGAACTGTTCGCCAGGCTCAAGGCGCGCATGCCCGACGGCGATGATCTCGTCGTGAC
CCATGGCGATGCCTGCTTGCCGAATATCATGGTGGAAAATGGCCGCTTTTCTGGATTCATCGACTGTGGC
CGGCTGGGTGTGGCGGACCGCTATCAGGACATAGCGTTGGCTACCCGTGATATTGCTGAAGAGCTTGGCG
GCGAATGGGCTGACCGCTTCCTCGTGCTTTACGGTATCGCCGCTCCCGATTCGCAGCGCATCGCCTTCTA
TCGCCTTCTTGACGAGTTCTTCTGAGGGGATCAATTCTCTAGATAACTGATCATAATCAGCCATACCACA
TTTGTAGAGGTTTTACTTGCTTTAAAAAACCTCCCACACCTCCCCCTGAACCTGAAACATAAAATGAATG
CAATTGTTGTTGTTAACTTGTTTATTGCAGCTTATAATGGTTACAAATAAAGCAATAGCATCACAAATTT
CACAAATAAAGCATTTTTTTCACTGCATTCTAGTTGTGGTTTGTCCAAACTCATCAATGTATCTTAACGC
GTCGAGTGCATTCTAGTTGTGGTTTGTCCAAACTCATCAATGTATCTTATCATGTCTGTATACCGTCGAC
CTCTAGCTAGAGCTTGGCGTAATCTCGACATACTAGTTAAAAGTTTTGTTACTTTATAGAAGAAATTTTG
AGTTTTTGTTTTTTTTTAATAAATAAATAAACATAAATAAATTGTTTGTTGAATTTATTATTAGTATGTA
AGTGTAAATATAATAAAACTTAATATCTATTCAAATTAATAAATAAACCTCGATATACAGACCGATAAAA
CACATGCGTCAATTTTACGCATGATTATCTTTAACGTACGTCACAATATGATTATCTTTCTAGGGTTAAT
CTAGTATACGCGTATGCGGCCGCTTAATTAATCCAGCTTTTGTTCCCTTTAGTGAGGGTTAATTGCGCGC
TTGGCGTAATCATGGTCATAGCTGTTTCCTGTGTGAAATTGTTATCCGCTCACAATTCCACACAACATAC
GAGCCGGAAGCATAAAGTGTAAAGCCTGGGGTGCCTAATGAGTGAGCTAACTCACATTAATTGCGTTGCG
CTCACTGCCCGCTTTCCAGTCGGGAAACCTGTCGTGCCAGCTGCATTAATGAATCGGCCAACGCGCGGGG
AGAGGCGGTTTGCGTATTGGGCGCTCTTCCGCTTCCTCGCTCACTGACTCGCTGCGCTCGGTCGTTCGGC
TGCGGCGAGCGGTATCAGCTCACTCAAAGGCGGTAATACGGTTATCCACAGAATCAGGGGATAACGCAGG
AAAGAACATGTGAGCAAAAGGCCAGCAAAAGGCCAGGAACCGTAAAAAGGCCGCGTTGCTGGCGTTTTTC
CATAGGCTCCGCCCCCCTGACGAGCATCACAAAAATCGACGCTCAAGTCAGAGGTGGCGAAACCCGACAG
GACTATAAAGATACCAGGCGTTTCCCCCTGGAAGCTCCCTCGTGCGCTCTCCTGTTCCGACCCTGCCGCT
TACCGGATACCTGTCCGCCTTTCTCCCTTCGGGAAGCGTGGCGCTTTCTCATAGCTCACGCTGTAGGTAT
CTCAGTTCGGTGTAGGTCGTTCGCTCCAAGCTGGGCTGTGTGCACGAACCCCCCGTTCAGCCCGACCGCT
GCGCCTTATCCGGTAACTATCGTCTTGAGTCCAACCCGGTAAGACACGACTTATCGCCACTGGCAGCAGC
CACTGGTAACAGGATTAGCAGAGCGAGGTATGTAGGCGGTGCTACAGAGTTCTTGAAGTGGTGGCCTAAC
TACGGCTACACTAGAAGAACAGTATTTGGTATCTGCGCTCTGCTGAAGCCAGTTACCTTCGGAAAAAGAG
TTGGTAGCTCTTGATCCGGCAAACAAACCACCGCTGGTAGCGGTGGTTTTTTTGTTTGCAAGCAGCAGAT
TACGCGCAGAAAAAAAGGATCTCAAGAAGATCCTTTGATCTTTTCTACGGGGTCTGACGCTCAGTGGAAC
GAAAACTCACGTTAAGGGATTTTGGTCATGAGATTATCAAAAAGGATCTTCACCTAGATCCTTTTAAATT
AAAAATGAAGTTTTAAATCAATCTAAAGTATATATGAGTAAACTTGGTCTGACAGTTACCAATGCTTAAT
CAGTGAGGCACCTATCTCAGCGATCTGTCTATTTCGTTCATCCATAGTTGCCTGACTCCCCGTCGTGTAG
ATAACTACGATACGGGAGGGCTTACCATCTGGCCCCAGTGCTGCAATGATACCGCGAGACCCACGCTCAC
CGGCTCCAGATTTATCAGCAATAAACCAGCCAGCCGGAAGGGCCGAGCGCAGAAGTGGTCCTGCAACTTT
ATCCGCCTCCATCCAGTCTATTAATTGTTGCCGGGAAGCTAGAGTAAGTAGTTCGCCAGTTAATAGTTTG
CGCAACGTTGTTGCCATTGCTACAGGCATCGTGGTGTCACGCTCGTCGTTTGGTATGGCTTCATTCAGCT
CCGGTTCCCAACGATCAAGGCGAGTTACATGATCCCCCATGTTGTGCAAAAAAGCGGTTAGCTCCTTCGG
TCCTCCGATCGTTGTCAGAAGTAAGTTGGCCGCAGTGTTATCACTCATGGTTATGGCAGCACTGCATAAT
TCTCTTACTGTCATGCCATCCGTAAGATGCTTTTCTGTGACTGGTGAGTACTCAACCAAGTCATTCTGAG
AATAGTGTATGCGGCGACCGAGTTGCTCTTGCCCGGCGTCAATACGGGATAATACCGCGCCACATAGCAG
AACTTTAAAAGTGCTCATCATTGGAAAACGTTCTTCGGGGCGAAAACTCTCAAGGATCTTACCGCTGTTG
AGATCCAGTTCGATGTAACCCACTCGTGCACCCAACTGATCTTCAGCATCTTTTACTTTCACCAGCGTTT
CTGGGTGAGCAAAAACAGGAAGGCAAAATGCCGCAAAAAAGGGAATAAGGGCGACACGGAAATGTTGAAT
ACTCATACTCTTCCTTTTTCAATATTATTGAAGCATTTATCAGGGTTATTGTCTCATGAGCGGATACATA
TTTGAATGTATTTAGAAAAATAAACAAATAGGGGTTCCGCGCACATTTCCCGAAAAGTGCCAC
